Addgene plasmid #214386: pMK456 (dTAG-mCherry-BSD)
Purpose: dTAG-mCherry for C-terminal tagging
Depositing lab: Masato Kanemaki. Depositing organization: National Institute of Genetics. Publication: Combination of AID2 and BromoTag expands the utility of degron-based protein knockdowns. Hatoyama Y, Islam M, Bond AG, Hayashi KI, Ciulli A, Kanemaki MT. EMBO Rep. 2024 Sep;25(9):4062-4077. doi: 10.1038/s44319-024-00224-4. Epub 2024 Aug 23. PubMed 39179892.
Backbone
  Vector backbone: pBluescript
  Vector type: Mammalian Expression, CRISPR
  Selectable markers: Blasticidin
Growth in bacteria
  Bacterial resistance: Ampicillin, 100 μg/mL
  Growth temperature: 37°C
  Growth strain: DH5alpha
  Copy number: High Copy
Gene/Insert
  Gene/Insert name: dTAG-mCherry-BSD
  Species: H. sapiens (human), M. musculus (mouse)
Terms and licenses: Academic/Nonprofit Terms; Industry Terms: Not Available to Industry
How to cite: pMK456 (dTAG-mCherry-BSD) was a gift from Masato Kanemaki (Addgene plasmid # 214386 ; http://n2t.net/addgene:214386 ; RRID:Addgene_214386)
