[The description below was written by a language model from this plasmid's Addgene catalogue record and pLannotate feature annotations shown in this document.]
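Description:
pMK456 (dTAG-mCherry-BSD) is a pBluescript-based tagging cassette plasmid intended as a source of donor sequence for CRISPR-assisted C-terminal tagging of endogenous genes in human or mouse cells. It is propagated in E. coli as a high-copy plasmid through its ColE1/pUC-type origin and selected with ampicillin via the β-lactamase gene. The backbone also retains the f1 origin, the disrupted lacZα/lac promoter region and the flanking T7 and T3 promoters typical of pBluescript.

The payload begins with a promoterless coding unit: the FKBP12 F36V mutant (annotated as DmrB), which is the dTAG degron, followed by an mCherry2-type red fluorescent protein. A short SV40 large T antigen fragment and the SV40 polyadenylation signal follow. No mammalian promoter lies upstream of this unit, so expression presumably depends on in-frame integration at the 3′ end of a target gene, placing the fusion under that gene's own regulation. Downstream is a selection cassette in which the mouse PGK promoter drives blasticidin S deaminase, terminated by the PGK poly(A) signal. Two loxP sites in the same orientation flank this cassette, so Cre should be able to excise the marker after clones have been isolated.

The feature table shows no homology arms or guide RNA, so locus-specific sequences would have to be supplied separately; the record does not say how. Tagged proteins can be followed by red fluorescence, and FKBP12 F36V fusions are generally depleted by adding dTAG ligands, which bind the mutant but not wild-type FKBP. The plasmid comes from work on degron-based protein knockdown that combines different degron systems.
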