Features (pLannotate 1.2.2; 20 found; start..end, strand, type, name):
      3..431     +  rep_origin     f1 ori (sequence partly withheld): f1 bacteriophage origin of replication; arrow indicates direction of (+) strand synthesis
    462..617     -  CDS            lacZα (fragment): LacZα fragment of β-galactosidase; lacZ fragment
    625..643     +  promoter       T7 promoter: promoter for bacteriophage T7 RNA polymerase
    680..1000    +  CDS            DmrB: F36V mutant of FK506-binding protein FKBP12 binds synthetic ligands that do not bind wild-type FKBP
   1013..1723    +  CDS            mCherry2: derivative of the monomeric red fluorescent protein mCherry mammalian codon-optimized
   1734..1818    +  CDS            large T antigen (fragment): large T antigen from SV40 (simian virus 40)
   1841..1962    +  polyA_signal   SV40 poly(A) signal: SV40 polyadenylation signal
   1993..2026    -  protein_bind   loxP: Cre-mediated recombination occurs in the 8-bp core sequence (GCATACAT). Cre recombinase
   2087..2586    +  promoter       PGK promoter: mouse phosphoglycerate kinase 1 promoter
   2616..3014    +  CDS            BSD: blasticidin S deaminase; Aspergillus terreus BSD; confers resistance to blasticidin
   3038..3490    +  polyA_signal   PGK poly(A) signal: mouse phosphoglycerate kinase 1 polyadenylation signal
   3517..3550    -  protein_bind   loxP: Cre-mediated recombination occurs in the 8-bp core sequence (GCATACAT). Cre recombinase
   3599..3617    -  promoter       T3 promoter: promoter for bacteriophage T3 RNA polymerase
   3662..3678    -  protein_bind   lac operator: The lac repressor binds to the lac operator to inhibit transcription in E. coli. This inhibition can be relieved by adding lactose or isopropyl-β-D-thiogalactopyranoside (IPTG). lac repressor encoded by lacI
   3686..3716    -  promoter       lac promoter: promoter for the E. coli lac operon
   3731..3752    -  protein_bind   CAP binding site: CAP binding activates transcription in the presence of cAMP. E. coli catabolite activator protein
   3765..3857    -  CDS            lacI (fragment): lac repressor; lacI; The lac repressor binds to the lac operator to inhibit transcription in E. coli. This inhibition can be relieved by adding lactose or isopropyl-β-D-thiogalactopyranoside (IPTG).
   4040..4628    -  rep_origin     ori: high-copy-number ColE1/pMB1/pBR322/pUC origin of replication
   4799..5659    -  CDS            AmpR: β-lactamase; bla; confers resistance to ampicillin, carbenicillin, and related antibiotics
   5660..5764    -  promoter       AmpR promoter: bla
>Addgene plasmid #214386 | pMK456 (dTAG-mCherry-BSD) | addgene full sequence | sequence record 426463 | Addgene NGS Result
TG
[124 nt withheld, positions 3-126]
C
[91 nt withheld, positions 128-218]
A
[49 nt withheld, positions 220-268]
CCTTTGACGTTGGAGTCCACGTTCTTT
[37 nt withheld, positions 296-332]
ACCCTATCTCGGTCTATTCTTTTGATTTATAAGGGATTTTGCCGATTTCGGCCTATTGGTTAAAAAATGA
GCTGATTTAACAAAAATTTAACGCGAATTTTAACAAAATATTAACGCTTACAATTTCCATTCGCCATTCA
GGCTGCGCAACTGTTGGGAAGGGCGATCGGTGCGGGCCTCTTCGCTATTACGCCAGCTGGCGAAAGGGGG
ATGTGCTGCAAGGCGATTAAGTTGGGTAACGCCAGGGTTTTCCCAGTCACGACGTTGTAAAACGACGGCC
AGTGAGCGCGCGTAATACGACTCACTATAGGGCGAATTGGAGCTCCCCGGGATCCGGTGCAGGCGCCGGA
GTGCAGGTGGAAACCATCTCCCCAGGAGACGGGCGCACCTTCCCCAAGCGCGGCCAGACCTGCGTGGTGC
ACTACACCGGGATGCTTGAAGATGGAAAGAAAGTTGATTCCTCCCGGGACAGAAACAAGCCCTTTAAGTT
TATGCTAGGCAAGCAGGAGGTGATCCGAGGCTGGGAAGAAGGGGTTGCCCAGATGAGTGTGGGTCAGAGA
GCCAAACTGACTATATCTCCAGATTATGCCTATGGTGCCACTGGGCACCCAGGCATCATCCCACCACATG
CCACTCTCGTCTTCGATGTGGAGCTTCTAAAACTGGAAGGCGGCGCTAGCATGGTGAGCAAGGGCGAGGA
GGATAACATGGCCATCATCAAGGAGTTCATGCGCTTCAAGGTGCACATGGAGGGCTCCGTGAACGGCCAC
GAGTTCGAGATCGAGGGCGAGGGCGAGGGCCGCCCCTACGAGGGCACCCAGACCGCCAAGCTGAAGGTGA
CCAAGGGTGGCCCCCTGCCCTTCGCCTGGGACATCCTGTCCCCTCAGTTCATGTACGGCTCCAAGGCCTA
CGTGAAGCACCCCGCCGACATCCCCGACTACTTGAAGCTGTCCTTCCCCGAGGGCTTCAATTGGGAGCGC
GTGATGAACTTCGAGGACGGCGGCGTGGTGACCGTGACCCAGGACTCCTCCCTGCAGGACGGCGAGTTCA
TCTACAAGGTGAAGCTGCGCGGCACCAACTTCCCCTCCGACGGCCCCGTAATGCAGTGTCGTACCATGGG
CTGGGAGGCCTCCACTGAGCGGATGTACCCCGAGGACGGCGCCCTGAAGGGCGAGATCAAGCAGAGGCTG
AAGCTGAAGGACGGCGGCCACTACGACGCTGAGGTCAAGACCACCTACAAGGCCAAGAAGCCCGTGCAGC
TGCCCGGCGCCTACAACGTCGACATCAAGTTGGACATCCTTTCCCACAACGAGGACTACACCATCGTGGA
ACAGTACGAACGCGCCGAGGGCCGCCACTCCACCGGCGGCATGGACGAGCTGTACAAGTAATCTAGATAA
CTGATCATAATCAGCCATACCACATTTGTAGAGGTTTTACTTGCTTTAAAAAACCTCCCACACCTCCCCC
TGAACCTGAAACATAAAATGAATGCAATTGTTGTTGTTAACTTGTTTATTGCAGCTTATAATGGTTACAA
ATAAAGCAATAGCATCACAAATTTCACAAATAAAGCATTTTTTTCACTGCATTCTAGTTGTGGTTTGTCC
AAACTCATCAATGTATCTTAACGCGTCGATCATATTCAATAACCCTTAATATAACTTCGTATAATGTATG
CTATACGAAGTTATTAGGTCTGAAGAGGAGTTTACGTCCAGCCAAGCTTAGGATCTCGACCTCGAAATTC
TACCGGGTAGGGGAGGCGCTTTTCCCAAGGCAGTCTGGAGCATGCGCTTTAGCAGCCCCGCTGGGCACTT
GGCGCTACACAAGTGGCCTCTGGCCTCGCACACATTCCACATCCACCGGTAGGCGCCAACCGACTCCGTT
CTTTGGTGGCCCCTTCGCGCCACCTTCTACTCCTCCCCTAGTCAGGAAGTTCCCCCCCGCCCCGCAGCTC
GCGTCGTGCAGGACGTGACAAATGGAAGTAGCACGTCTCACTAGTCTCGTGCAGATGGACAGCACCGCTG
AGCAATGGAAGCGGGTAGGCCTTTGGGGCAGCGGCCAATAGCAGCTTTGCTCCTTCGCTTTCTGGGCTCA
GAGGCTGGGAAGGGGTGGGTCCGGGGGCGGGCTCAGGGGCGGGCTCAGGGGCGGGGCGGGCGCCCGAAGG
TCCTCCGGAGGCCCGGCATTCTGCACGCTTCAAAAGCGCACGTCTGCCGCGCTGTTCTCCTCTTCCTCAT
CTCCGGGCCTTTCGACCTGCATCCATCTAGATCTCGAGCCACCATGGCCAAGCCTTTGTCTCAAGAAGAA
TCCACCCTCATTGAAAGAGCAACGGCTACAATCAACAGCATCCCCATCTCTGAAGACTACAGCGTCGCCA
GCGCAGCTCTCTCTAGCGACGGCCGCATCTTCACTGGTGTCAATGTATATCATTTTACTGGGGGACCTTG
TGCAGAACTCGTGGTGCTGGGCACTGCTGCTGCTGCGGCAGCTGGCAACCTGACTTGTATCGTCGCGATC
GGAAATGAGAACAGGGGCATCTTGAGCCCCTGCGGACGGTGCCGACAGGTGCTTCTCGATCTGCATCCTG
GGATCAAAGCCATAGTGAAGGACAGTGATGGACAGCCGACGGCAGTTGGGATTCGTGAATTGCTGCCCTC
TGGTTATGTGTGGGAGGGCTAATCGATGATATCAGATCCCCGGGATGCAGAAATTGATGATCTATTAAAC
AATAAAGATGTCCACTAAAATGGAAGTTTTTCCTGTCATACTTTGTTAAGAAGGGTGAGAACAGAGTACC
TACATTTTGAATGGAAGGATTGGAGCTACGGGGGTGGGGGTGGGGTGGGATTAGATAAATGCCTGCTCTT
TACTGAAGGCTCTTTACTATTGCTTTATGATAATGTTTCATAGTTGGATATCATAATTTAAACAAGCAAA
ACCAAATTAAGGGCCAGCTCATTCCTCCCACTCATGATCTATAGATCTATAGATCTCTCGTGGGATCATT
GTTTTTCTCTTGATTCCCACTTTGTGGTTCTAAGTACTGTGGTTTCCAAATGTGTCAGTTTCATAGCCTG
AAGAACGAGATCAGCAGCCTCTGTTCCACATACACTTCATTCTCAGTATTGTTTTGCCAAGTTCTAATTC
CATCAGAAGCTGGTCGAGATCCGGAACCCTTAATATAACTTCGTATAATGTATGCTATACGAAGTTATTA
GGTCCCTCGAAGAGGTTCACTAGGATCCGGTACCCAGCTTTTGTTCCCTTTAGTGAGGGTTAATTGCGCG
CTTGGCGTAATCATGGTCATAGCTGTTTCCTGTGTGAAATTGTTATCCGCTCACAATTCCACACAACATA
CGAGCCGGAAGCATAAAGTGTAAAGCCTGGGGTGCCTAATGAGTGAGCTAACTCACATTAATTGCGTTGC
GCTCACTGCCCGCTTTCCAGTCGGGAAACCTGTCGTGCCAGCTGCATTAATGAATCGGCCAACGCGCGGG
GAGAGGCGGTTTGCGTATTGGGCGCTCTTCCGCTTCCTCGCTCACTGACTCGCTGCGCTCGGTCGTTCGG
CTGCGGCGAGCGGTATCAGCTCACTCAAAGGCGGTAATACGGTTATCCACAGAATCAGGGGATAACGCAG
GAAAGAACATGTGAGCAAAAGGCCAGCAAAAGGCCAGGAACCGTAAAAAGGCCGCGTTGCTGGCGTTTTT
CCATAGGCTCCGCCCCCCTGACGAGCATCACAAAAATCGACGCTCAAGTCAGAGGTGGCGAAACCCGACA
GGACTATAAAGATACCAGGCGTTTCCCCCTGGAAGCTCCCTCGTGCGCTCTCCTGTTCCGACCCTGCCGC
TTACCGGATACCTGTCCGCCTTTCTCCCTTCGGGAAGCGTGGCGCTTTCTCATAGCTCACGCTGTAGGTA
TCTCAGTTCGGTGTAGGTCGTTCGCTCCAAGCTGGGCTGTGTGCACGAACCCCCCGTTCAGCCCGACCGC
TGCGCCTTATCCGGTAACTATCGTCTTGAGTCCAACCCGGTAAGACACGACTTATCGCCACTGGCAGCAG
CCACTGGTAACAGGATTAGCAGAGCGAGGTATGTAGGCGGTGCTACAGAGTTCTTGAAGTGGTGGCCTAA
CTACGGCTACACTAGAAGAACAGTATTTGGTATCTGCGCTCTGCTGAAGCCAGTTACCTTCGGAAAAAGA
GTTGGTAGCTCTTGATCCGGCAAACAAACCACCGCTGGTAGCGGTGGTTTTTTTGTTTGCAAGCAGCAGA
TTACGCGCAGAAAAAAAGGATCTCAAGAAGATCCTTTGATCTTTTCTACGGGGTCTGACGCTCAGTGGAA
CGAAAACTCACGTTAAGGGATTTTGGTCATGAGATTATCAAAAAGGATCTTCACCTAGATCCTTTTAAAT
TAAAAATGAAGTTTTAAATCAATCTAAAGTATATATGAGTAAACTTGGTCTGACAGTTACCAATGCTTAA
TCAGTGAGGCACCTATCTCAGCGATCTGTCTATTTCGTTCATCCATAGTTGCCTGACTCCCCGTCGTGTA
GATAACTACGATACGGGAGGGCTTACCATCTGGCCCCAGTGCTGCAATGATACCGCGAGACCCACGCTCA
CCGGCTCCAGATTTATCAGCAATAAACCAGCCAGCCGGAAGGGCCGAGCGCAGAAGTGGTCCTGCAACTT
TATCCGCCTCCATCCAGTCTATTAATTGTTGCCGGGAAGCTAGAGTAAGTAGTTCGCCAGTTAATAGTTT
GCGCAACGTTGTTGCCATTGCTACAGGCATCGTGGTGTCACGCTCGTCGTTTGGTATGGCTTCATTCAGC
TCCGGTTCCCAACGATCAAGGCGAGTTACATGATCCCCCATGTTGTGCAAAAAAGCGGTTAGCTCCTTCG
GTCCTCCGATCGTTGTCAGAAGTAAGTTGGCCGCAGTGTTATCACTCATGGTTATGGCAGCACTGCATAA
TTCTCTTACTGTCATGCCATCCGTAAGATGCTTTTCTGTGACTGGTGAGTACTCAACCAAGTCATTCTGA
GAATAGTGTATGCGGCGACCGAGTTGCTCTTGCCCGGCGTCAATACGGGATAATACCGCGCCACATAGCA
GAACTTTAAAAGTGCTCATCATTGGAAAACGTTCTTCGGGGCGAAAACTCTCAAGGATCTTACCGCTGTT
GAGATCCAGTTCGATGTAACCCACTCGTGCACCCAACTGATCTTCAGCATCTTTTACTTTCACCAGCGTT
TCTGGGTGAGCAAAAACAGGAAGGCAAAATGCCGCAAAAAAGGGAATAAGGGCGACACGGAAATGTTGAA
TACTCATACTCTTCCTTTTTCAATATTATTGAAGCATTTATCAGGGTTATTGTCTCATGAGCGGATACAT
ATTTGAATGTATTTAGAAAAATAAACAAATAGGGGTTCCGCGCACATTTCCCCGAAAAGTGCCACC
